Addgene plasmid #215081: p21(RxL)-mCerulean-NeoR
Purpose: Expresses p21(RxL)-mCerulean in mammalian cells.
Depositing lab: Michele Pagano. Depositing organization: NYU Grossman School of Medicine. Publication: CDK-independent role of D-type cyclins in regulating DNA mismatch repair. Rona G, Miwatani-Minter B, Zhang Q, Goldberg HV, Kerzhnerman MA, Howard JB, Simoneschi D, Lane E, Hobbs JW, Sassani E, Wang AA, Keegan S, Laverty DJ, Piett CG, Pongor LS, Xu ML, Andrade J, Thomas A, Sicinski P, Askenazi M, Ueberheide B, Fenyo D, Nagel ZD, Pagano M. Mol Cell. 2024 Feb 29:S1097-2765(24)00129-1. doi: 10.1016/j.molcel.2024.02.010. PubMed 38458201.
Backbone
  Vector backbone: mCerulean-N1 (Plasmid #54742)
  Vector type: Mammalian Expression
  Selectable markers: Neomycin (select with G418)
Growth in bacteria
  Bacterial resistance: Kanamycin, 50 μg/mL
  Growth temperature: 37°C
  Growth strain: DH5alpha
  Copy number: High Copy
Gene/Insert
  Gene/Insert name: CDKN1A (alt names: CIP1; p21; WAF1)
  Species: H. sapiens (human)
  Mutation: p21(RxL) denotes mutations: R19A, R20A, L21A, F22A
  Entrez Gene: CDKN1A (a.k.a. CAP20, CDKN1, CIP1, MDA-6, P21, SDI1, WAF1, p21CIP1)
  Promoter: CMV
  Tag / fusion protein: mCerulean (C terminal on insert)
  Cloning method: Unknown
  Sequencing primers: 5′ CMV; 3′ SV40pA
Terms and licenses: Academic/Nonprofit Terms; Industry Terms: Not Available to Industry
How to cite: p21(RxL)-mCerulean-NeoR was a gift from Michele Pagano (Addgene plasmid # 215081 ; http://n2t.net/addgene:215081 ; RRID:Addgene_215081)
