[The description below was written by a language model from this plasmid's Addgene catalogue record and pLannotate feature annotations shown in this document.]
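Description:
p21(RxL)-mCerulean-NeoR is a 5.2 kb mammalian expression plasmid built on the mCerulean-N1 backbone, designed to produce a mutant form of the human cyclin-dependent kinase inhibitor p21 (CDKN1A, also called CIP1 or WAF1) fused at its C terminus to the cyan fluorescent protein mCerulean. Transcription is driven by the human cytomegalovirus immediate early enhancer and promoter, and the message is terminated by an SV40 polyadenylation signal downstream of the fusion and a residual multiple cloning site. The "RxL" designation refers to four alanine substitutions, R19A, R20A, L21A and F22A. RxL-type motifs are generally known as cyclin-docking sequences, so this variant is presumably meant to impair cyclin binding, although the record does not spell this out.

The plasmid replicates in E. coli at high copy from a ColE1/pUC-type origin and also carries an f1 phage origin. A single Tn5 aminoglycoside phosphotransferase (NeoR/KanR) gene serves both hosts. A bacterial bla-type promoter placed just upstream gives kanamycin resistance in bacteria, while the adjacent SV40 enhancer/early promoter, together with an HSV TK polyadenylation signal, gives G418 resistance in mammalian cells, allowing selection of stable lines. The short annotated fragments of SV40 large T antigen, ble and the bGH polyadenylation signal appear to be backbone remnants or partial matches rather than functional parts.

The recorded purpose is expression of p21(RxL)-mCerulean in mammalian cells, where the fluorescent tag allows the protein to be visualised. The associated study concerns a CDK-independent role of D-type cyclins in regulating DNA mismatch repair, but the specific experiments using this plasmid are not stated.
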