Features (pLannotate 1.2.2; 15 found; start..end, strand, type, name):
     61..364     +  enhancer       CMV enhancer: human cytomegalovirus immediate early enhancer
    365..568     +  promoter       CMV promoter: human cytomegalovirus (CMV) immediate early promoter
    604..1095    +  CDS            p21 (fragment): human cyclin-dependent kinase inhibitor 1A; Homo sapiens CDKN1A; mediates p53-dependent arrest in the G1 phase of the cell cycle
   1114..1830    +  CDS            mCerulean: mCerulean is a basic (constitutively fluorescent) cyan fluorescent protein published in 2005, derived from Aequorea victoria. It is reported to be a very rapidly-maturing monomer.
   1831..1896    +  misc_feature   MCS: multiple cloning site
   1913..1997    +  CDS            large T antigen (fragment): large T antigen from SV40 (simian virus 40)
   2020..2141    +  polyA_signal   SV40 poly(A) signal: SV40 polyadenylation signal
   2175..2603    -  rep_origin     f1 ori (sequence partly withheld): f1 bacteriophage origin of replication; arrow indicates direction of (+) strand synthesis
   2630..2734    +  promoter       AmpR promoter: bla
   2736..3093    +  promoter       SV40 promoter: SV40 enhancer and early promoter
   3128..3922    +  CDS            NeoR/KanR: aminoglycoside phosphotransferase from Tn5; aph(3')-II (or nptII); confers resistance to neomycin, kanamycin, and G418 (Geneticin®)
   3943..4095    +  CDS            ble (fragment): BLE_KLEPN - Experimental evidence at protein level: Swiss-Prot protein existence level 1. Binding protein with a strong affinity to the bleomycin family of antibiotics. Binds to CL990; an antimitotic-antibiotic compound. From Klebsiella pneumoniae.
   4154..4201    +  polyA_signal   HSV TK poly(A) signal: herpes simplex virus thymidine kinase polyadenylation signal (Cole and Stacy, 1985)
   4292..4308    -  polyA_signal   bGH poly(A) signal (fragment): bovine growth hormone polyadenylation signal
   4530..5118    +  rep_origin     ori: high-copy-number ColE1/pMB1/pBR322/pUC origin of replication
>Addgene plasmid #215081 | p21(RxL)-mCerulean-NeoR | addgene full sequence | sequence record 429308 | Addgene NGS Result
TAGTTATTAATAGTAATCAATTACGGGGTCATTAGTTCATAGCCCATATATGGAGTTCCGCGTTACATAA
CTTACGGTAAATGGCCCGCCTGGCTGACCGCCCAACGACCCCCGCCCATTGACGTCAATAATGACGTATG
TTCCCATAGTAACGCCAATAGGGACTTTCCATTGACGTCAATGGGTGGAGTATTTACGGTAAACTGCCCA
CTTGGCAGTACATCAAGTGTATCATATGCCAAGTACGCCCCCTATTGACGTCAATGACGGTAAATGGCCC
GCCTGGCATTATGCCCAGTACATGACCTTATGGGACTTTCCTACTTGGCAGTACATCTACGTATTAGTCA
TCGCTATTACCATGGTGATGCGGTTTTGGCAGTACATCAATGGGCGTGGATAGCGGTTTGACTCACGGGG
ATTTCCAAGTCTCCACCCCATTGACGTCAATGGGAGTTTGTTTTGGCACCAAAATCAACGGGACTTTCCA
AAATGTCGTAACAACTCCGCCCCATTGACGCAAATGGGCGGTAGGCGTGTACGGTGGGAGGTCTATATAA
GCAGAGCTGGTTTAGTGAACCGTCAGATCCGCTAGCCGCCACCATGTCAGAACCGGCTGGGGATGTCCGT
CAGAACCCATGCGGCAGCAAGGCCTGCGCCGCCGCCGCCGGCCCAGTGGACAGCGAGCAGCTGAGCCGCG
ACTGTGATGCGCTAATGGCGGGCTGCATCCAGGAGGCCCGTGAGCGATGGAACTTCGACTTTGTCACCGA
GACACCACTGGAGGGTGACTTCGCCTGGGAGCGTGTGCGGGGCCTTGGCCTGCCCAAGCTCTACCTTCCC
ACGGGGCCCCGGCGAGGCCGGGATGAGTTGGGAGGAGGCAGGCGGCCTGGCACCTCACCTGCTCTGCTGC
AGGGGACAGCAGAGGAAGACCATGTGGACCTGTCACTGTCTTGTACCCTTGTGCCTCGCTCAGGGGAGCA
GGCTGAAGGGTCCCCAGGTGGACCTGGAGACTCTCAGGGTCGAAAACGGCGGCAGACCAGCATGACAGAT
TTCTACCACTCCAAACGCCGGCTGATCTTCTCCAAGAGGAAGCCCGGAGGACCGGTCGCCACCATGGTGA
GCAAGGGCGAGGAGCTGTTCACCGGGGTGGTGCCCATCCTGGTCGAGCTGGACGGCGACGTAAACGGCCA
CAAGTTCAGCGTGTCCGGCGAGGGCGAGGGCGATGCCACCTACGGCAAGCTGACCCTGAAGTTCATCTGC
ACCACCGGCAAGCTGCCCGTGCCCTGGCCCACCCTCGTGACCACCCTGACCTGGGGCGTGCAGTGCTTCG
CCCGCTACCCCGACCACATGAAGCAGCACGACTTCTTCAAGTCCGCCATGCCCGAAGGCTACGTCCAGGA
GCGCACCATCTTCTTCAAGGACGACGGCAACTACAAGACCCGCGCCGAGGTGAAGTTCGAGGGCGACACC
CTGGTGAACCGCATCGAGCTGAAGGGCATCGACTTCAAGGAGGACGGCAACATCCTGGGGCACAAGCTGG
AGTACAACGCCATCAGCGACAACGTCTATATCACCGCCGACAAGCAGAAGAACGGCATCAAGGCCAACTT
CAAGATCCGCCACAACATCGAGGACGGCAGCGTGCAGCTCGCCGACCACTACCAGCAGAACACCCCCATC
GGCGACGGCCCCGTGCTGCTGCCCGACAACCACTACCTGAGCACCCAGTCCAAGCTGAGCAAAGACCCCA
ACGAGAAGCGCGATCACATGGTCCTGCTGGAGTTCGTGACCGCCGCCGGGATCACTCTCGGCATGGACGA
GCTGTACAAGTCCGGACTCAGATCTCGAGCTCAAGCTTCGAATTCTGCAGTCGACGGTACCGCGGGCCCG
GGATCCACCGGATCTAGATAACTGATCATAATCAGCCATACCACATTTGTAGAGGTTTTACTTGCTTTAA
AAAACCTCCCACACCTCCCCCTGAACCTGAAACATAAAATGAATGCAATTGTTGTTGTTAACTTGTTTAT
TGCAGCTTATAATGGTTACAAATAAAGCAATAGCATCACAAATTTCACAAATAAAGCATTTTTTTCACTG
CATTCTAGTTGTGGTTTGTCCAAACTCATCAATGTATCTTAAGGCGTAAATTGTAAGCGTTAATATTTTG
TTAAAATTCGCGTTAAATTTTTGTTAAATCAGCTCATTTTTTAACCAATAGGCCGAAATCGGCAAAATCC
CTTATAAATCAAAAGAATAGACCGAGATAGGGT
[37 nt withheld, positions 2274-2310]
AAAGAACGTGGACTCCAACGTCAAAGG
[49 nt withheld, positions 2338-2386]
T
[91 nt withheld, positions 2388-2478]
G
[124 nt withheld, positions 2480-2603]
CAGGTGGCACTTTTCGGGGAAATGTGCGCGGAACCCCTATTTGTTTATTTTTCTAAATACATTCAAATAT
GTATCCGCTCATGAGACAATAACCCTGATAAATGCTTCAATAATATTGAAAAAGGAAGAGTCCTGAGGCG
GAAAGAACCAGCTGTGGAATGTGTGTCAGTTAGGGTGTGGAAAGTCCCCAGGCTCCCCAGCAGGCAGAAG
TATGCAAAGCATGCATCTCAATTAGTCAGCAACCAGGTGTGGAAAGTCCCCAGGCTCCCCAGCAGGCAGA
AGTATGCAAAGCATGCATCTCAATTAGTCAGCAACCATAGTCCCGCCCCTAACTCCGCCCATCCCGCCCC
TAACTCCGCCCAGTTCCGCCCATTCTCCGCCCCATGGCTGACTAATTTTTTTTATTTATGCAGAGGCCGA
GGCCGCCTCGGCCTCTGAGCTATTCCAGAAGTAGTGAGGAGGCTTTTTTGGAGGCCTAGGCTTTTGCAAA
GATCGATCAAGAGACAGGATGAGGATCGTTTCGCATGATTGAACAAGATGGATTGCACGCAGGTTCTCCG
GCCGCTTGGGTGGAGAGGCTATTCGGCTATGACTGGGCACAACAGACAATCGGCTGCTCTGATGCCGCCG
TGTTCCGGCTGTCAGCGCAGGGGCGCCCGGTTCTTTTTGTCAAGACCGACCTGTCCGGTGCCCTGAATGA
ACTGCAAGACGAGGCAGCGCGGCTATCGTGGCTGGCCACGACGGGCGTTCCTTGCGCAGCTGTGCTCGAC
GTTGTCACTGAAGCGGGAAGGGACTGGCTGCTATTGGGCGAAGTGCCGGGGCAGGATCTCCTGTCATCTC
ACCTTGCTCCTGCCGAGAAAGTATCCATCATGGCTGATGCAATGCGGCGGCTGCATACGCTTGATCCGGC
TACCTGCCCATTCGACCACCAAGCGAAACATCGCATCGAGCGAGCACGTACTCGGATGGAAGCCGGTCTT
GTCGATCAGGATGATCTGGACGAAGAGCATCAGGGGCTCGCGCCAGCCGAACTGTTCGCCAGGCTCAAGG
CGAGCATGCCCGACGGCGAGGATCTCGTCGTGACCCATGGCGATGCCTGCTTGCCGAATATCATGGTGGA
AAATGGCCGCTTTTCTGGATTCATCGACTGTGGCCGGCTGGGTGTGGCGGACCGCTATCAGGACATAGCG
TTGGCTACCCGTGATATTGCTGAAGAGCTTGGCGGCGAATGGGCTGACCGCTTCCTCGTGCTTTACGGTA
TCGCCGCTCCCGATTCGCAGCGCATCGCCTTCTATCGCCTTCTTGACGAGTTCTTCTGAGCGGGACTCTG
GGGTTCGAAATGACCGACCAAGCGACGCCCAACCTGCCATCACGAGATTTCGATTCCACCGCCGCCTTCT
ATGAAAGGTTGGGCTTCGGAATCGTTTTCCGGGACGCCGGCTGGATGATCCTCCAGCGCGGGGATCTCAT
GCTGGAGTTCTTCGCCCACCCTAGGGGGAGGCTAACTGAAACACGGAAGGAGACAATACCGGAAGGAACC
CGCGCTATGACGGCAATAAAAAGACAGAATAAAACGCACGGTGTTGGGTCGTTTGTTCATAAACGCGGGG
TTCGGTCCCAGGGCTGGCACTCTGTCGATACCCCACCGAGACCCCATTGGGGCCAATACGCCCGCGTTTC
TTCCTTTTCCCCACCCCACCCCCCAAGTTCGGGTGAAGGCCCAGGGCTCGCAGCCAACGTCGGGGCGGCA
GGCCCTGCCATAGCCTCAGGTTACTCATATATACTTTAGATTGATTTAAAACTTCATTTTTAATTTAAAA
GGATCTAGGTGAAGATCCTTTTTGATAATCTCATGACCAAAATCCCTTAACGTGAGTTTTCGTTCCACTG
AGCGTCAGACCCCGTAGAAAAGATCAAAGGATCTTCTTGAGATCCTTTTTTTCTGCGCGTAATCTGCTGC
TTGCAAACAAAAAAACCACCGCTACCAGCGGTGGTTTGTTTGCCGGATCAAGAGCTACCAACTCTTTTTC
CGAAGGTAACTGGCTTCAGCAGAGCGCAGATACCAAATACTGTTCTTCTAGTGTAGCCGTAGTTAGGCCA
CCACTTCAAGAACTCTGTAGCACCGCCTACATACCTCGCTCTGCTAATCCTGTTACCAGTGGCTGCTGCC
AGTGGCGATAAGTCGTGTCTTACCGGGTTGGACTCAAGACGATAGTTACCGGATAAGGCGCAGCGGTCGG
GCTGAACGGGGGGTTCGTGCACACAGCCCAGCTTGGAGCGAACGACCTACACCGAACTGAGATACCTACA
GCGTGAGCTATGAGAAAGCGCCACGCTTCCCGAAGGGAGAAAGGCGGACAGGTATCCGGTAAGCGGCAGG
GTCGGAACAGGAGAGCGCACGAGGGAGCTTCCAGGGGGAAACGCCTGGTATCTTTATAGTCCTGTCGGGT
TTCGCCACCTCTGACTTGAGCGTCGATTTTTGTGATGCTCGTCAGGGGGGCGGAGCCTATGGAAAAACGC
CAGCAACGCGGCCTTTTTACGGTTCCTGGCCTTTTGCTGGCCTTTTGCTCACATGTTCTTTCCTGCGTTA
TCCCCTGATTCTGTGGATAACCGTATTACCGCCATGCAT
